>Addgene plasmid #49686 | pVRa30_83 | depositor full sequence | sequence record 74469 | pVRa30_83 sequence 5990 bps
ATGCTGGAACTGATTAGCTTTTTTAACAAAAACAGCTTTAACAAAGTGAGCTATAAAAAACTGACCAAAG
AACGTCTGAGCCAGAATTTTGAACTGCTGATTAAAGAAAATCTGACCAGCATGTATCGTGTGGCAAAAGG
TATTCTGAAAGTGGAAGAGGATATCGAAGATGCAATTCAGACCACCATTCTGATCGCCTTCAACAAAATT
AACACCCTGAAAGATGAACGCTATTTCAAAACCTGGCTGATTCGCATTCTGATTAACGAATGCAACAAAA
TCTACAAAAAAAACAAAAATACCCCGAAAGAACTGAGCAGCGAACTGTATATTACCGAAAACTATGAGAA
TATTGATCTGTATGATGCCATTAAATGCCTGAAAGAAGATCTGCGCGTTATTACCATCCTGTTTTATTTT
GAGGATATGAGCTACAAAGATATTGCCGTTGCACTGAATATTGCAGAAGGCACCGTTAAAAGCCGTCTGT
TTCGTGCAAAAGAAGCACTGTACGAGATCCTGAAAGACAACATTTAAGGATCCAAGCTTGCGGCCGCACT
CGAGCACCACCACCACCACCACTGAGATCCGGCTGCTAACAAAGCCCGAAAGGAAGCTGAGTTGGCTGCT
GCCACCGCTGAGCAATAACTAGCATAACCCCTTGGGGCCTCTAAACGGGTCTTGAGGGGTTTTTTGCTGA
AAGGAGGAACTATATCCGGATTGGCGAATGGG
[124 nt withheld, positions 733-856]
C
[91 nt withheld, positions 858-948]
A
[49 nt withheld, positions 950-998]
CCTTTGACGTTGGAGTCCACGTTCTTT
[37 nt withheld, positions 1026-1062]
ACCCTATCTCGGTCTATTCTTTTGATTTATAAGGGATTTTGCCGATTTCGGCCTATTGGTTAAAAAATGA
GCTGATTTAACAAAAATTTAACGCGAATTTTAACAAAATATTAACGTTTACAATTTCAGGTGGCACTTTT
CGGGGAAATGTGCGCGGAACCCCTATTTGTTTATTTTTCTAAATACATTCAAATATGTATCCGCTCATGA
GACAATAACCCTGATAAATGCTTCAATAATATTGAAAAAGGAAGAGTATGAGTATTCAACATTTCCGTGT
CGCCCTTATTCCCTTTTTTGCGGCATTTTGCCTTCCTGTTTTTGCTCACCCAGAAACGCTGGTGAAAGTA
AAAGATGCTGAAGATCAGTTGGGTGCACGAGTGGGTTACATCGAACTGGATCTCAACAGCGGTAAGATCC
TTGAGAGTTTTCGCCCCGAAGAACGTTTTCCAATGATGAGCACTTTTAAAGTTCTGCTATGTGGCGCGGT
ATTATCCCGTATTGACGCCGGGCAAGAGCAACTCGGTCGCCGCATACACTATTCTCAGAATGACTTGGTT
GAGTACTCACCAGTCACAGAAAAGCATCTTACGGATGGCATGACAGTAAGAGAATTATGCAGTGCTGCCA
TAACCATGAGTGATAACACTGCGGCCAACTTACTTCTGACAACGATCGGAGGACCGAAGGAGCTAACCGC
TTTTTTGCACAACATGGGGGATCATGTAACTCGCCTTGATCGTTGGGAACCGGAGCTGAATGAAGCCATA
CCAAACGACGAGCGTGACACCACGATGCCTGCAGCAATGGCAACAACGTTGCGCAAACTATTAACTGGCG
AACTACTTACTCTAGCTTCCCGGCAACAATTAATAGACTGGATGGAGGCGGATAAAGTTGCAGGACCACT
TCTGCGCTCGGCCCTTCCGGCTGGCTGGTTTATTGCTGATAAATCTGGAGCCGGTGAGCGTGGGTCTCGC
GGTATCATTGCAGCACTGGGGCCAGATGGTAAGCCCTCCCGTATCGTAGTTATCTACACGACGGGGAGTC
AGGCAACTATGGATGAACGAAATAGACAGATCGCTGAGATAGGTGCCTCACTGATTAAGCATTGGTAACT
GTCAGACCAAGTTTACTCATATATACTTTAGATTGATTTAAAACTTCATTTTTAATTTAAAAGGATCTAG
GTGAAGATCCTTTTTGATAATCTCATGACCAAAATCCCTTAACGTGAGTTTTCGTTCCACTGAGCGTCAG
ACCCCGTAGAAAAGATCAAAGGATCTTCTTGAGATCCTTTTTTTCTGCGCGTAATCTGCTGCTTGCAAAC
AAAAAAACCACCGCTACCAGCGGTGGTTTGTTTGCCGGATCAAGAGCTACCAACTCTTTTTCCGAAGGTA
ACTGGCTTCAGCAGAGCGCAGATACCAAATACTGTCCTTCTAGTGTAGCCGTAGTTAGGCCACCACTTCA
AGAACTCTGTAGCACCGCCTACATACCTCGCTCTGCTAATCCTGTTACCAGTGGCTGCTGCCAGTGGCGA
TAAGTCGTGTCTTACCGGGTTGGACTCAAGACGATAGTTACCGGATAAGGCGCAGCGGTCGGGCTGAACG
GGGGGTTCGTGCACACAGCCCAGCTTGGAGCGAACGACCTACACCGAACTGAGATACCTACAGCGTGAGC
TATGAGAAAGCGCCACGCTTCCCGAAGGGAGAAAGGCGGACAGGTATCCGGTAAGCGGCAGGGTCGGAAC
AGGAGAGCGCACGAGGGAGCTTCCAGGGGGAAACGCCTGGTATCTTTATAGTCCTGTCGGGTTTCGCCAC
CTCTGACTTGAGCGTCGATTTTTGTGATGCTCGTCAGGGGGGCGGAGCCTATGGAAAAACGCCAGCAACG
CGGCCTTTTTACGGTTCCTGGCCTTTTGCTGGCCTTTTGCTCACATGTTCTTTCCTGCGTTATCCCCTGA
TTCTGTGGATAACCGTATTACCGCCTTTGAGTGAGCTGATACCGCTCGCCGCAGCCGAACGACCGAGCGC
AGCGAGTCAGTGAGCGAGGAAGCGGAAGAGCGCCTGATGCGGTATTTTCTCCTTACGCATCTGTGCGGTA
TTTCACACCGCATATATGGTGCACTCTCAGTACAATCTGCTCTGATGCCGCATAGTTAAGCCAGTATACA
CTCCGCTATCGCTACGTGACTGGGTCATGGCTGCGCCCCGACACCCGCCAACACCCGCTGACGCGCCCTG
ACGGGCTTGTCTGCTCCCGGCATCCGCTTACAGACAAGCTGTGACCGTCTCCGGGAGCTGCATGTGTCAG
AGGTTTTCACCGTCATCACCGAAACGCGCGAGGCAGCTGCGGTAAAGCTCATCAGCGTGGTCGTGAAGCG
ATTCACAGATGTCTGCCTGTTCATCCGCGTCCAGCTCGTTGAGTTTCTCCAGAAGCGTTAATGTCTGGCT
TCTGATAAAGCGGGCCATGTTAAGGGCGGTTTTTTCCTGTTTGGTCACTGATGCCTCCGTGTAAGGGGGA
TTTCTGTTCATGGGGGTAATGATACCGATGAAACGAGAGAGGATGCTCACGATACGGGTTACTGATGATG
AACATGCCCGGTTACTGGAACGTTGTGAGGGTAAACAACTGGCGGTATGGATGCGGCGGGACCAGAGAAA
AATCACTCAGGGTCAATGCCAGCGCTTCGTTAATACAGATGTAGGTGTTCCACAGGGTAGCCAGCAGCAT
CCTGCGATGCAGATCCGGAACATAATGGTGCAGGGCGCTGACTTCCGCGTTTCCAGACTTTACGAAACAC
GGAAACCGAAGACCATTCATGTTGTTGCTCAGGTCGCAGACGTTTTGCAGCAGCAGTCGCTTCACGTTCG
CTCGCGTATCGGTGATTCATTCTGCTAACCAGTAAGGCAACCCCGCCAGCCTAGCCGGGTCCTCAACGAC
AGGAGCACGATCATGCGCACCCGTGGGGCCGCCATGCCGGCGATAATGGCCTGCTTCTCGCCGAAACGTT
TGGTGGCGGGACCAGTGACGAAGGCTTGAGCGAGGGCGTGCAAGATTCCGAATACCGCAAGCGACAGGCC
GATCATCGTCGCGCTCCAGCGAAAGCGGTCCTCGCCGAAAATGACCCAGAGCGCTGCCGGCACCTGTCCT
ACGAGTTGCATGATAAAGAAGACAGTCATAAGTGCGGCGACGATAGTCATGCCCCGCGCCCACCGGAAGG
AGCTGACTGGGTTGAAGGCTCTCAAGGGCATCGGTCGAGATCCCGGTGCCTAATGAGTGAGCTAACTTAC
ATTAATTGCGTTGCGCTCACTGCCCGCTTTCCAGTCGGGAAACCTGTCGTGCCAGCTGCATTAATGAATC
GGCCAACGCGCGGGGAGAGGCGGTTTGCGTATTGGGCGCCAGGGTGGTTTTTCTTTTCACCAGTGAGACG
GGCAACAGCTGATTGCCCTTCACCGCCTGGCCCTGAGAGAGTTGCAGCAAGCGGTCCACGCTGGTTTGCC
CCAGCAGGCGAAAATCCTGTTTGATGGTGGTTAACGGCGGGATATAACATGAGCTGTCTTCGGTATCGTC
GTATCCCACTACCGAGATATCCGCACCAACGCGCAGCCCGGACTCGGTAATGGCGCGCATTGCGCCCAGC
GCCATCTGATCGTTGGCAACCAGCATCGCAGTGGGAACGATGCCCTCATTCAGCATTTGCATGGTTTGTT
GAAAACCGGACATGGCACTCCAGTCGCCTTCCCGTTCCGCTATCGGCTGAATTTGATTGCGAGTGAGATA
TTTATGCCAGCCAGCCAGACGCAGACGCGCCGAGACAGAACTTAATGGGCCCGCTAACAGCGCGATTTGC
TGGTGACCCAATGCGACCAGATGCTCCACGCCCAGTCGCGTACCGTCTTCATGGGAGAAAATAATACTGT
TGATGGGTGTCTGGTCAGAGACATCAAGAAATAACGCCGGAACATTAGTGCAGGCAGCTTCCACAGCAAT
GGCATCCTGGTCATCCAGCGGATAGTTAATGATCAGCCCACTGACGCGTTGCGCGAGAAGATTGTGCACC
GCCGCTTTACAGGCTTCGACGCCGCTTCGTTCTACCATCGACACCACCACGCTGGCACCCAGTTGATCGG
CGCGAGATTTAATCGCCGCGACAATTTGCGACGGCGCGTGCAGGGCCAGACTGGAGGTGGCAACGCCAAT
CAGCAACGACTGTTTGCCCGCCAGTTGTTGTGCCACGCGGTTGGGAATGTAATTCAGCTCCGCCATCGCC
GCTTCCACTTTTTCCCGCGTTTTCGCAGAAACGTGGCTGGCCTGGTTCACCACGCGGGAAACGGTCTGAT
AAGAGACACCGGCATACTCTGCGACATCGTATAACGTTACTGGTTTCACATTCACCACCCTGAATTGACT
CTCTTCCGGGCGCTATCATGCCATACCGCGAAAGGTTTTGCGCCATTCGATGGTGTCCGGGATCTCGACG
CTCTCCCTTATGCGACTCCTGCATTAGGAAGCAGCCCAGTAGTAGGTTGAGGCCGTTGAGCACCGCCGCC
GCAAGGAATGGTGCATGCAAGGAGATGGCGCCCAACAGTCCCCCGGCCACGGGGCCTGCCACCATACCCA
CGCCGAAACAAGCGCTCATGAGCCCGAAGTGGCGAGCCCGATCTTCCCCATCGGTGATGTCGGCGATATA
GGCGCCAGCAACCGCACCTGTGGCGCCGGTGATGCCGGCCACGATGCGTCCGGCGTAGAGGATCGAGATC
TCGATCCCGCGAAATTAATACGACTCACTATAGGGGAATTGTGAGCGGATAACAATTCCCCTCTAGAAAT
AATTTTGTTTAACTTTAAGAAGGAGATATACCATGGGCAGCAGCCATCATCATCATCATCACAGCAGCGG
CCTGGAAGTTCTGTTCCAGGGGCCCCAT
Features (pLannotate 1.2.2; 19 found; start..end, strand, type, name):
    565..582     +  CDS            9xHis (fragment): 9xHis affinity tag
    592..641     +  CDS            SET1 (fragment): solubility-enhancement tag derived from T7 phage gene 10B
    649..696     +  terminator     T7 terminator: transcription terminator for bacteriophage T7 RNA polymerase
    733..1188    +  rep_origin     f1 ori (sequence partly withheld): f1 bacteriophage origin of replication; arrow indicates direction of (+) strand synthesis
   1215..1319    +  promoter       AmpR promoter: bla
   1320..2180    +  CDS            AmpR: β-lactamase; bla; confers resistance to ampicillin, carbenicillin, and related antibiotics
   2351..2939    +  rep_origin     ori: high-copy-number ColE1/pMB1/pBR322/pUC origin of replication
   3125..3267    -  misc_feature   bom: basis of mobility region from pBR322
   3369..3560    -  CDS            rop: Rop protein, which maintains plasmids at low copy number; rop
   3577..3957    +  CDS            YPB1_ECOLX: Protein predicted: Swiss-Prot protein existence level 4. From Escherichia coli.
   4029..4320    -  CDS            TcR (fragment): tetracycline efflux protein; tet; confers resistance to tetracycline
   4335..4356    -  protein_bind   CAP binding site: CAP binding activates transcription in the presence of cAMP. E. coli catabolite activator protein
   4369..5451    -  CDS            lacI: lac repressor; lacI; The lac repressor binds to the lac operator to inhibit transcription in E. coli. This inhibition can be relieved by adding lactose or isopropyl-β-D-thiogalactopyranoside (IPTG).
   5452..5529    -  promoter       lacI promoter: lacI
   5537..5816    -  CDS            TcR (fragment): tetracycline efflux protein; tet; confers resistance to tetracycline
   5838..5856    +  promoter       T7 promoter: promoter for bacteriophage T7 RNA polymerase
   5857..5881    +  protein_bind   lac operator: The lac repressor binds to the lac operator to inhibit transcription in E. coli. This inhibition can be relieved by adding lactose or isopropyl-β-D-thiogalactopyranoside (IPTG). lac repressor encoded by lacI
   5896..5918    +  RBS            RBS: efficient ribosome binding site from bacteriophage T7 gene 10 (Olins and Rangwala, 1989)
   5937..5953    +  CDS            capTEV™ (fragment): composite tag for in vivo biotinylation, TEV protease cleavage, and 6xHis tagging
