[The description below was written by a language model from this plasmid's Addgene catalogue record and pLannotate feature annotations shown in this document.]
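Description:
pVRa30_83 is a low-copy bacterial expression plasmid built on the pVRa backbone, a pET-like vector for use in E. coli synthetic biology. It carries ECF30_83, an extracytoplasmic function (ECF) sigma factor gene from Clostridium perfringens str. 13 that has been codon optimized for E. coli and cloned between retained NdeI and HindIII sites. The feature table shows a ColE1/pBR322-type origin accompanied by the bom mobility region and the rop gene. Rop keeps copy number down, which fits the catalogue's low-copy designation. Selection is by ampicillin through β-lactamase expressed from its own promoter. An f1 phage origin is also present, along with nonfunctional fragments of the tetracycline resistance gene left over from the pBR322 lineage.

Expression is driven by a T7 promoter immediately followed by a lac operator (pT7-lacO), then the phage T7 gene 10 ribosome binding site, with a T7 terminator downstream. The plasmid encodes lacI under its native promoter, so transcription requires T7 RNA polymerase supplied by the host or another construct, and it is repressed until IPTG or lactose is added. According to the catalogue, the backbone adds an N-terminal His6 tag with a PreScission protease cleavage site. The short tag fragment annotated just after the RBS probably corresponds to this histidine stretch. The sigma factor coding sequence itself was not annotated by the automated tool and would span the circular junction of the sequence. A further short His-tag fragment and a T7 gene 10-derived fragment lie downstream, before the terminator.

The associated publication mapped crosstalk among sigma factors, anti-sigma factors and promoters to design orthogonal genetic switches. This plasmid appears to provide inducible expression of one sigma factor from that collection.
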