Addgene plasmid #49686: pVRa30_83
Depositing lab: Christopher Voigt. Depositing organization: University of California, San Francisco (UCSF). Publication: Design of orthogonal genetic switches based on a crosstalk map of sigmas, anti-sigmas, and promoters. Rhodius VA, Segall-Shapiro TH, Sharon BD, Ghodasara A, Orlova E, Tabakh H, Burkhardt DH, Clancy K, Peterson TC, Gross CA, Voigt CA. Mol Syst Biol. 2013 Oct 29;9:702. doi: 10.1038/msb.2013.58. PubMed 24169405.
Backbone
  Vector backbone: pVRa
  Vector type: Bacterial Expression, Synthetic Biology
Growth in bacteria
  Bacterial resistance: Ampicillin, 100 μg/mL
  Growth temperature: 37°C
  Growth strain: DH10B
  Copy number: Low Copy
Gene/Insert
  Gene/Insert name: ECF30_83
  Species: Clostridium perfringens str. 13
  Mutation: Codon optimized for E.coli
  Promoter: pT7-lacO
  Tag / fusion protein: His6-PreScission (N terminal on backbone)
  Cloning method: Restriction Enzyme; 5′ cloning site NdeI (not destroyed); 3′ cloning site HindIII (not destroyed)
  Sequencing primers: 5′ CGATATAGGCGCCAGCAAC; 3′ CAGCAGCCAACTCAGCTTC
Terms and licenses: Academic/Nonprofit Terms; Industry Terms: Not Available to Industry
How to cite: pVRa30_83 was a gift from Christopher Voigt (Addgene plasmid # 49686 ; http://n2t.net/addgene:49686 ; RRID:Addgene_49686)
