>Addgene plasmid #49686 | pVRa30_83 | depositor partial sequence | sequence record 74050 | ECF gene
ATGCTGGAACTGATTAGCTTTTTTAACAAAAACAGCTTTAACAAAGTGAGCTATAAAAAACTGACCAAAG
AACGTCTGAGCCAGAATTTTGAACTGCTGATTAAAGAAAATCTGACCAGCATGTATCGTGTGGCAAAAGG
TATTCTGAAAGTGGAAGAGGATATCGAAGATGCAATTCAGACCACCATTCTGATCGCCTTCAACAAAATT
AACACCCTGAAAGATGAACGCTATTTCAAAACCTGGCTGATTCGCATTCTGATTAACGAATGCAACAAAA
TCTACAAAAAAAACAAAAATACCCCGAAAGAACTGAGCAGCGAACTGTATATTACCGAAAACTATGAGAA
TATTGATCTGTATGATGCCATTAAATGCCTGAAAGAAGATCTGCGCGTTATTACCATCCTGTTTTATTTT
GAGGATATGAGCTACAAAGATATTGCCGTTGCACTGAATATTGCAGAAGGCACCGTTAAAAGCCGTCTGT
TTCGTGCAAAAGAAGCACTGTACGAGATCCTGAAAGACAACATTTAA
