>Addgene plasmid #49686 | pVRa30_83 | depositor partial sequence | sequence record 74051 | pVRa backbone
GGATCCAAGCTTGCGGCCGCACTCGAGCACCACCACCACCACCACTGAGATCCGGCTGCTAACAAAGCCC
GAAAGGAAGCTGAGTTGGCTGCTGCCACCGCTGAGCAATAACTAGCATAACCCCTTGGGGCCTCTAAACG
GGTCTTGAGGGGTTTTTTGCTGAAAGGAGGAACTATATCCGGATTGGCGAATGGG
[124 nt withheld, positions 196-319]
C
[91 nt withheld, positions 321-411]
A
[49 nt withheld, positions 413-461]
CCTTTGACGTTGGAGTCCACGTTCTTT
[37 nt withheld, positions 489-525]
ACCCTATCTCGGTCTATTCTTTTGATTTATAAGGGATTTTGCCGATTTCGGCCTATTGGTTAAAAAATGA
GCTGATTTAACAAAAATTTAACGCGAATTTTAACAAAATATTAACGTTTACAATTTCAGGTGGCACTTTT
CGGGGAAATGTGCGCGGAACCCCTATTTGTTTATTTTTCTAAATACATTCAAATATGTATCCGCTCATGA
GACAATAACCCTGATAAATGCTTCAATAATATTGAAAAAGGAAGAGTATGAGTATTCAACATTTCCGTGT
CGCCCTTATTCCCTTTTTTGCGGCATTTTGCCTTCCTGTTTTTGCTCACCCAGAAACGCTGGTGAAAGTA
AAAGATGCTGAAGATCAGTTGGGTGCACGAGTGGGTTACATCGAACTGGATCTCAACAGCGGTAAGATCC
TTGAGAGTTTTCGCCCCGAAGAACGTTTTCCAATGATGAGCACTTTTAAAGTTCTGCTATGTGGCGCGGT
ATTATCCCGTATTGACGCCGGGCAAGAGCAACTCGGTCGCCGCATACACTATTCTCAGAATGACTTGGTT
GAGTACTCACCAGTCACAGAAAAGCATCTTACGGATGGCATGACAGTAAGAGAATTATGCAGTGCTGCCA
TAACCATGAGTGATAACACTGCGGCCAACTTACTTCTGACAACGATCGGAGGACCGAAGGAGCTAACCGC
TTTTTTGCACAACATGGGGGATCATGTAACTCGCCTTGATCGTTGGGAACCGGAGCTGAATGAAGCCATA
CCAAACGACGAGCGTGACACCACGATGCCTGCAGCAATGGCAACAACGTTGCGCAAACTATTAACTGGCG
AACTACTTACTCTAGCTTCCCGGCAACAATTAATAGACTGGATGGAGGCGGATAAAGTTGCAGGACCACT
TCTGCGCTCGGCCCTTCCGGCTGGCTGGTTTATTGCTGATAAATCTGGAGCCGGTGAGCGTGGGTCTCGC
GGTATCATTGCAGCACTGGGGCCAGATGGTAAGCCCTCCCGTATCGTAGTTATCTACACGACGGGGAGTC
AGGCAACTATGGATGAACGAAATAGACAGATCGCTGAGATAGGTGCCTCACTGATTAAGCATTGGTAACT
GTCAGACCAAGTTTACTCATATATACTTTAGATTGATTTAAAACTTCATTTTTAATTTAAAAGGATCTAG
GTGAAGATCCTTTTTGATAATCTCATGACCAAAATCCCTTAACGTGAGTTTTCGTTCCACTGAGCGTCAG
ACCCCGTAGAAAAGATCAAAGGATCTTCTTGAGATCCTTTTTTTCTGCGCGTAATCTGCTGCTTGCAAAC
AAAAAAACCACCGCTACCAGCGGTGGTTTGTTTGCCGGATCAAGAGCTACCAACTCTTTTTCCGAAGGTA
ACTGGCTTCAGCAGAGCGCAGATACCAAATACTGTCCTTCTAGTGTAGCCGTAGTTAGGCCACCACTTCA
AGAACTCTGTAGCACCGCCTACATACCTCGCTCTGCTAATCCTGTTACCAGTGGCTGCTGCCAGTGGCGA
TAAGTCGTGTCTTACCGGGTTGGACTCAAGACGATAGTTACCGGATAAGGCGCAGCGGTCGGGCTGAACG
GGGGGTTCGTGCACACAGCCCAGCTTGGAGCGAACGACCTACACCGAACTGAGATACCTACAGCGTGAGC
TATGAGAAAGCGCCACGCTTCCCGAAGGGAGAAAGGCGGACAGGTATCCGGTAAGCGGCAGGGTCGGAAC
AGGAGAGCGCACGAGGGAGCTTCCAGGGGGAAACGCCTGGTATCTTTATAGTCCTGTCGGGTTTCGCCAC
CTCTGACTTGAGCGTCGATTTTTGTGATGCTCGTCAGGGGGGCGGAGCCTATGGAAAAACGCCAGCAACG
CGGCCTTTTTACGGTTCCTGGCCTTTTGCTGGCCTTTTGCTCACATGTTCTTTCCTGCGTTATCCCCTGA
TTCTGTGGATAACCGTATTACCGCCTTTGAGTGAGCTGATACCGCTCGCCGCAGCCGAACGACCGAGCGC
AGCGAGTCAGTGAGCGAGGAAGCGGAAGAGCGCCTGATGCGGTATTTTCTCCTTACGCATCTGTGCGGTA
TTTCACACCGCATATATGGTGCACTCTCAGTACAATCTGCTCTGATGCCGCATAGTTAAGCCAGTATACA
CTCCGCTATCGCTACGTGACTGGGTCATGGCTGCGCCCCGACACCCGCCAACACCCGCTGACGCGCCCTG
ACGGGCTTGTCTGCTCCCGGCATCCGCTTACAGACAAGCTGTGACCGTCTCCGGGAGCTGCATGTGTCAG
AGGTTTTCACCGTCATCACCGAAACGCGCGAGGCAGCTGCGGTAAAGCTCATCAGCGTGGTCGTGAAGCG
ATTCACAGATGTCTGCCTGTTCATCCGCGTCCAGCTCGTTGAGTTTCTCCAGAAGCGTTAATGTCTGGCT
TCTGATAAAGCGGGCCATGTTAAGGGCGGTTTTTTCCTGTTTGGTCACTGATGCCTCCGTGTAAGGGGGA
TTTCTGTTCATGGGGGTAATGATACCGATGAAACGAGAGAGGATGCTCACGATACGGGTTACTGATGATG
AACATGCCCGGTTACTGGAACGTTGTGAGGGTAAACAACTGGCGGTATGGATGCGGCGGGACCAGAGAAA
AATCACTCAGGGTCAATGCCAGCGCTTCGTTAATACAGATGTAGGTGTTCCACAGGGTAGCCAGCAGCAT
CCTGCGATGCAGATCCGGAACATAATGGTGCAGGGCGCTGACTTCCGCGTTTCCAGACTTTACGAAACAC
GGAAACCGAAGACCATTCATGTTGTTGCTCAGGTCGCAGACGTTTTGCAGCAGCAGTCGCTTCACGTTCG
CTCGCGTATCGGTGATTCATTCTGCTAACCAGTAAGGCAACCCCGCCAGCCTAGCCGGGTCCTCAACGAC
AGGAGCACGATCATGCGCACCCGTGGGGCCGCCATGCCGGCGATAATGGCCTGCTTCTCGCCGAAACGTT
TGGTGGCGGGACCAGTGACGAAGGCTTGAGCGAGGGCGTGCAAGATTCCGAATACCGCAAGCGACAGGCC
GATCATCGTCGCGCTCCAGCGAAAGCGGTCCTCGCCGAAAATGACCCAGAGCGCTGCCGGCACCTGTCCT
ACGAGTTGCATGATAAAGAAGACAGTCATAAGTGCGGCGACGATAGTCATGCCCCGCGCCCACCGGAAGG
AGCTGACTGGGTTGAAGGCTCTCAAGGGCATCGGTCGAGATCCCGGTGCCTAATGAGTGAGCTAACTTAC
ATTAATTGCGTTGCGCTCACTGCCCGCTTTCCAGTCGGGAAACCTGTCGTGCCAGCTGCATTAATGAATC
GGCCAACGCGCGGGGAGAGGCGGTTTGCGTATTGGGCGCCAGGGTGGTTTTTCTTTTCACCAGTGAGACG
GGCAACAGCTGATTGCCCTTCACCGCCTGGCCCTGAGAGAGTTGCAGCAAGCGGTCCACGCTGGTTTGCC
CCAGCAGGCGAAAATCCTGTTTGATGGTGGTTAACGGCGGGATATAACATGAGCTGTCTTCGGTATCGTC
GTATCCCACTACCGAGATATCCGCACCAACGCGCAGCCCGGACTCGGTAATGGCGCGCATTGCGCCCAGC
GCCATCTGATCGTTGGCAACCAGCATCGCAGTGGGAACGATGCCCTCATTCAGCATTTGCATGGTTTGTT
GAAAACCGGACATGGCACTCCAGTCGCCTTCCCGTTCCGCTATCGGCTGAATTTGATTGCGAGTGAGATA
TTTATGCCAGCCAGCCAGACGCAGACGCGCCGAGACAGAACTTAATGGGCCCGCTAACAGCGCGATTTGC
TGGTGACCCAATGCGACCAGATGCTCCACGCCCAGTCGCGTACCGTCTTCATGGGAGAAAATAATACTGT
TGATGGGTGTCTGGTCAGAGACATCAAGAAATAACGCCGGAACATTAGTGCAGGCAGCTTCCACAGCAAT
GGCATCCTGGTCATCCAGCGGATAGTTAATGATCAGCCCACTGACGCGTTGCGCGAGAAGATTGTGCACC
GCCGCTTTACAGGCTTCGACGCCGCTTCGTTCTACCATCGACACCACCACGCTGGCACCCAGTTGATCGG
CGCGAGATTTAATCGCCGCGACAATTTGCGACGGCGCGTGCAGGGCCAGACTGGAGGTGGCAACGCCAAT
CAGCAACGACTGTTTGCCCGCCAGTTGTTGTGCCACGCGGTTGGGAATGTAATTCAGCTCCGCCATCGCC
GCTTCCACTTTTTCCCGCGTTTTCGCAGAAACGTGGCTGGCCTGGTTCACCACGCGGGAAACGGTCTGAT
AAGAGACACCGGCATACTCTGCGACATCGTATAACGTTACTGGTTTCACATTCACCACCCTGAATTGACT
CTCTTCCGGGCGCTATCATGCCATACCGCGAAAGGTTTTGCGCCATTCGATGGTGTCCGGGATCTCGACG
CTCTCCCTTATGCGACTCCTGCATTAGGAAGCAGCCCAGTAGTAGGTTGAGGCCGTTGAGCACCGCCGCC
GCAAGGAATGGTGCATGCAAGGAGATGGCGCCCAACAGTCCCCCGGCCACGGGGCCTGCCACCATACCCA
CGCCGAAACAAGCGCTCATGAGCCCGAAGTGGCGAGCCCGATCTTCCCCATCGGTGATGTCGGCGATATA
GGCGCCAGCAACCGCACCTGTGGCGCCGGTGATGCCGGCCACGATGCGTCCGGCGTAGAGGATCGAGATC
TCGATCCCGCGAAATTAATACGACTCACTATAGGGGAATTGTGAGCGGATAACAATTCCCCTCTAGAAAT
AATTTTGTTTAACTTTAAGAAGGAGATATACCATGGGCAGCAGCCATCATCATCATCATCACAGCAGCGG
CCTGGAAGTTCTGTTCCAGGGGCCCCAT
