>Addgene plasmid #49686 | pVRa30_83 | addgene partial sequence | sequence record 77267 | pBRrevBam 5'-GGTGATGTCGGCGATATAGG-3'
CGGTGATGCCGGCCACGATGCGTCCGGCGTAGAGGATCGAGATCTCGATCCCGCGAAATTAATACGACTC
ACTATAGGGGAATTGTGAGCGGATAACAATTCCCCTCTAGAAATAATTTTGTTTAACTTTAAGAAGGAGA
TATACCATGGGCAGCAGCCATCATCATCATCATCACAGCAGCGGCCTGGAAGTTCTGTTCCAGGGGCCCC
ATATGCTGGAACTGATTAGCTTTTTTAACAAAAACAGCTTTAACAAAGTGAGCTATAAAAAACTGACCAA
AGAACGTCTGAGCCAGAATTTTGAACTGCTGATTAAAGAAAATCTGACCAGCATGTATCGTGTGGCAAAA
GGTATTCTGAAAGTGGAAGAGGATATCGAAGATGCAATTCAGACCACCATTCTGATCGCCTTCAACAAAA
TTAACACCCTGAAAGATGAACGCTATTTCAAAACCTGGCTGATTCGCATTCTGATTAACGAATGCAACAA
AATCTACAAAAAAAACAAAAATACCCCGAAAGAACTGAGCAGCGAACTGTATATTACCGAAAACTATGAG
AATATTGATCTGTATGATGCCATTAAATGCCTGAAAGAAGATCTGCGCGTTATTACCATCCTGTTTTATT
TTGAGGATATGAGCTACAAAGATATTGCCGTTGCACTGAATATTGCAGAAGGCACCGTTAAAAGCCGTCT
GTTTCGTGCAAAAGAAGCACTGTACGAGATCCTGAAAGACAACATTTAAGGATCCAAGCTTGCGGCCGCA
CTCGAGCACCACCACCACCACCACTGAGATCCGGCTGCTAACAAAGCCCGAAAGGAAGCTGAGTTGGCTG
CTGCCACCGCTGAGCAATAACTAGCATAACCCCTTGGGGCCTCTAAACGGGTCTTGAGGGGTTTTTTGCT
GAAAGGAGGAACTATATCCGGATTGGCGAATGGGACGCGCCCTGTAGCGGCGCATTAAGCGCGGCGGGG
